Addgene plasmid #202736: mCherry-FKBP-PIP4K2C
Purpose: expresses recruitable fluorescent protein-tagged enzyme
Depositing lab: Gerry Hammond. Depositing organization: University of Pittsburgh (University, School of Medicine, and Cancer Institute). Publication: A novel homeostatic mechanism tunes PI(4,5)P2-dependent signaling at the plasma membrane. Wills RC, Doyle CP, Zewe JP, Pacheco J, Hansen SD, Hammond GRV. J Cell Sci. 2023 Aug 3:jcs.261494. doi: 10.1242/jcs.261494. PubMed 37534432.
Backbone
  Vector backbone: pmCherry-C1
  Vector type: Mammalian Expression
Growth in bacteria
  Bacterial resistance: Kanamycin, 50 μg/mL
  Growth temperature: 37°C
  Growth strain: DH5alpha
  Copy number: High Copy
Gene/Insert
  Gene/Insert name: mCherry:FKBP1A(3-108):[GGSA]4GG:PIP4K2C
  Species: H. sapiens (human)
  Entrez Gene: PIP4K2C (a.k.a. PIP5K2C); FKBP1A (a.k.a. FKBP-12, FKBP-1A, FKBP1, FKBP12, PKC12, PKCI2, PPIASE)
  Cloning method: Gibson Cloning
Terms and licenses: Academic/Nonprofit Terms; Industry Terms: Not Available to Industry
Depositor comments: Please visit https://www.biorxiv.org/content/10.1101/2022.06.30.498262v3 for bioRxiv preprint.
How to cite: mCherry-FKBP-PIP4K2C was a gift from Gerry Hammond (Addgene plasmid # 202736 ; http://n2t.net/addgene:202736 ; RRID:Addgene_202736)
