[The description below was written by a language model from this plasmid's Addgene catalogue record and pLannotate feature annotations shown in this document.]
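Description:
mCherry-FKBP-PIP4K2C is a 6.4 kb mammalian expression plasmid built on the pmCherry-C1 backbone by Gibson cloning. It is propagated in E. coli at high copy from a ColE1/pUC-type origin and selected with kanamycin. The Tn5 NeoR/KanR gene is preceded by both a bacterial (bla) promoter and the SV40 enhancer/early promoter and is terminated by the HSV TK polyadenylation signal, so the same marker can also confer G418 resistance in mammalian cells. An f1 origin is also present. The short annotated fragments of ble, bGH poly(A) and SV40 large T antigen appear to be backbone remnants or flanking sequence rather than functional elements.

The payload is a single open reading frame driven by the CMV immediate-early enhancer and promoter and terminated by the SV40 poly(A) signal. From the N-terminus it encodes the monomeric red fluorescent protein mCherry, residues 3–108 of human FKBP1A (FKBP12), a flexible linker of four GGSA repeats followed by GG, and human PIP4K2C, the gamma isoform of phosphatidylinositol 5-phosphate 4-kinase. The annotation notes that this enzyme has low catalytic activity and that PIP4Ks can suppress PIP5K-mediated PI(4,5)P2 synthesis.

The stated purpose is to express a recruitable, fluorescently tagged enzyme. FKBP domains are generally used for chemically induced dimerization, in which rapamycin or an analogue bridges FKBP to an FRB domain anchored at a chosen membrane. This allows acute relocalization of the fusion while mCherry reports its position. The FRB partner is not part of this construct, and the record does not name one. The associated publication concerns homeostatic control of PI(4,5)P2-dependent signaling at the plasma membrane, which is consistent with this use.
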