Features (pLannotate 1.2.2; 17 found; start..end, strand, type, name):
    154..948     +  CDS            NeoR/KanR: aminoglycoside phosphotransferase from Tn5; aph(3')-II (or nptII); confers resistance to neomycin, kanamycin, and G418 (Geneticin®)
    969..1121    +  CDS            ble (fragment): BLE_KLEPN - Experimental evidence at protein level: Swiss-Prot protein existence level 1. Binding protein with a strong affinity to the bleomycin family of antibiotics. Binds to CL990; an antimitotic-antibiotic compound. From Klebsiella pneumoniae.
   1180..1227    +  polyA_signal   HSV TK poly(A) signal: herpes simplex virus thymidine kinase polyadenylation signal (Cole and Stacy, 1985)
   1318..1334    -  polyA_signal   bGH poly(A) signal (fragment): bovine growth hormone polyadenylation signal
   1556..2144    +  rep_origin     ori: high-copy-number ColE1/pMB1/pBR322/pUC origin of replication
   2319..2622    +  enhancer       CMV enhancer: human cytomegalovirus immediate early enhancer
   2623..2826    +  promoter       CMV promoter: human cytomegalovirus (CMV) immediate early promoter
   2871..3578    +  CDS            mCherry: mCherry is a basic (constitutively fluorescent) red fluorescent protein published in 2004, derived from Discosoma sp.. It is reported to be a very rapidly-maturing monomer with low acid sensitivity.
   3579..3596    +  misc_feature   MCS (fragment): multiple cloning site
   3637..3959    +  CDS            FKBP (fragment): human FK506-binding protein FKBP12
   4023..4061    +  misc_feature   MCS (fragment): multiple cloning site
   4062..5324    +  CDS            PIP4K2C: PI42C_HUMAN - Also known as PIP5K2C. Experimental evidence at protein level: Swiss-Prot protein existence level 1. Phosphatidylinositol 5-phosphate 4-kinase with low enzymatic activity. May be a GTP sensor, has higher GTP-dependent kinase activity than ATP-dependent kinase activity. PIP4Ks negatively regulate insulin signaling through a catalytic-independent mechanism. They interact with PIP5Ks and suppress PIP5K-mediated PtdIns(4,5)P2 synthesis and insulin- dependent conversion to PtdIns(3,4,5)P3 (PubMed:31091439). From Homo sapiens (Human).
   5352..5436    +  CDS            large T antigen (fragment): large T antigen from SV40 (simian virus 40)
   5459..5580    +  polyA_signal   SV40 poly(A) signal: SV40 polyadenylation signal
   5614..6042    -  rep_origin     f1 ori (sequence partly withheld): f1 bacteriophage origin of replication; arrow indicates direction of (+) strand synthesis
   6069..6173    +  promoter       AmpR promoter: bla
   6175..119     +  promoter       SV40 promoter (across the origin): SV40 enhancer and early promoter
>Addgene plasmid #202736 | mCherry-FKBP-PIP4K2C | addgene full sequence | sequence record 399521 | Addgene NGS Result
ATTCTCCGCCCCATGGCTGACTAATTTTTTTTATTTATGCAGAGGCCGAGGCCGCCTCGGCCTCTGAGCT
ATTCCAGAAGTAGTGAGGAGGCTTTTTTGGAGGCCTAGGCTTTTGCAAAGATCGATCAAGAGACAGGATG
AGGATCGTTTCGCATGATTGAACAAGATGGATTGCACGCAGGTTCTCCGGCCGCTTGGGTGGAGAGGCTA
TTCGGCTATGACTGGGCACAACAGACAATCGGCTGCTCTGATGCCGCCGTGTTCCGGCTGTCAGCGCAGG
GGCGCCCGGTTCTTTTTGTCAAGACCGACCTGTCCGGTGCCCTGAATGAACTGCAAGACGAGGCAGCGCG
GCTATCGTGGCTGGCCACGACGGGCGTTCCTTGCGCAGCTGTGCTCGACGTTGTCACTGAAGCGGGAAGG
GACTGGCTGCTATTGGGCGAAGTGCCGGGGCAGGATCTCCTGTCATCTCACCTTGCTCCTGCCGAGAAAG
TATCCATCATGGCTGATGCAATGCGGCGGCTGCATACGCTTGATCCGGCTACCTGCCCATTCGACCACCA
AGCGAAACATCGCATCGAGCGAGCACGTACTCGGATGGAAGCCGGTCTTGTCGATCAGGATGATCTGGAC
GAAGAGCATCAGGGGCTCGCGCCAGCCGAACTGTTCGCCAGGCTCAAGGCGAGCATGCCCGACGGCGAGG
ATCTCGTCGTGACCCATGGCGATGCCTGCTTGCCGAATATCATGGTGGAAAATGGCCGCTTTTCTGGATT
CATCGACTGTGGCCGGCTGGGTGTGGCGGACCGCTATCAGGACATAGCGTTGGCTACCCGTGATATTGCT
GAAGAGCTTGGCGGCGAATGGGCTGACCGCTTCCTCGTGCTTTACGGTATCGCCGCTCCCGATTCGCAGC
GCATCGCCTTCTATCGCCTTCTTGACGAGTTCTTCTGAGCGGGACTCTGGGGTTCGAAATGACCGACCAA
GCGACGCCCAACCTGCCATCACGAGATTTCGATTCCACCGCCGCCTTCTATGAAAGGTTGGGCTTCGGAA
TCGTTTTCCGGGACGCCGGCTGGATGATCCTCCAGCGCGGGGATCTCATGCTGGAGTTCTTCGCCCACCC
TAGGGGGAGGCTAACTGAAACACGGAAGGAGACAATACCGGAAGGAACCCGCGCTATGACGGCAATAAAA
AGACAGAATAAAACGCACGGTGTTGGGTCGTTTGTTCATAAACGCGGGGTTCGGTCCCAGGGCTGGCACT
CTGTCGATACCCCACCGAGACCCCATTGGGGCCAATACGCCCGCGTTTCTTCCTTTTCCCCACCCCACCC
CCCAAGTTCGGGTGAAGGCCCAGGGCTCGCAGCCAACGTCGGGGCGGCAGGCCCTGCCATAGCCTCAGGT
TACTCATATATACTTTAGATTGATTTAAAACTTCATTTTTAATTTAAAAGGATCTAGGTGAAGATCCTTT
TTGATAATCTCATGACCAAAATCCCTTAACGTGAGTTTTCGTTCCACTGAGCGTCAGACCCCGTAGAAAA
GATCAAAGGATCTTCTTGAGATCCTTTTTTTCTGCGCGTAATCTGCTGCTTGCAAACAAAAAAACCACCG
CTACCAGCGGTGGTTTGTTTGCCGGATCAAGAGCTACCAACTCTTTTTCCGAAGGTAACTGGCTTCAGCA
GAGCGCAGATACCAAATACTGTTCTTCTAGTGTAGCCGTAGTTAGGCCACCACTTCAAGAACTCTGTAGC
ACCGCCTACATACCTCGCTCTGCTAATCCTGTTACCAGTGGCTGCTGCCAGTGGCGATAAGTCGTGTCTT
ACCGGGTTGGACTCAAGACGATAGTTACCGGATAAGGCGCAGCGGTCGGGCTGAACGGGGGGTTCGTGCA
CACAGCCCAGCTTGGAGCGAACGACCTACACCGAACTGAGATACCTACAGCGTGAGCTATGAGAAAGCGC
CACGCTTCCCGAAGGGAGAAAGGCGGACAGGTATCCGGTAAGCGGCAGGGTCGGAACAGGAGAGCGCACG
AGGGAGCTTCCAGGGGGAAACGCCTGGTATCTTTATAGTCCTGTCGGGTTTCGCCACCTCTGACTTGAGC
GTCGATTTTTGTGATGCTCGTCAGGGGGGCGGAGCCTATGGAAAAACGCCAGCAACGCGGCCTTTTTACG
GTTCCTGGCCTTTTGCTGGCCTTTTGCTCACATGTTCTTTCCTGCGTTATCCCCTGATTCTGTGGATAAC
CGTATTACCGCCATGCATTAGTTATTAATAGTAATCAATTACGGGGTCATTAGTTCATAGCCCATATATG
GAGTTCCGCGTTACATAACTTACGGTAAATGGCCCGCCTGGCTGACCGCCCAACGACCCCCGCCCATTGA
CGTCAATAATGACGTATGTTCCCATAGTAACGCCAATAGGGACTTTCCATTGACGTCAATGGGTGGAGTA
TTTACGGTAAACTGCCCACTTGGCAGTACATCAAGTGTATCATATGCCAAGTACGCCCCCTATTGACGTC
AATGACGGTAAATGGCCCGCCTGGCATTATGCCCAGTACATGACCTTATGGGACTTTCCTACTTGGCAGT
ACATCTACGTATTAGTCATCGCTATTACCATGGTGATGCGGTTTTGGCAGTACATCAATGGGCGTGGATA
GCGGTTTGACTCACGGGGATTTCCAAGTCTCCACCCCATTGACGTCAATGGGAGTTTGTTTTGGCACCAA
AATCAACGGGACTTTCCAAAATGTCGTAACAACTCCGCCCCATTGACGCAAATGGGCGGTAGGCGTGTAC
GGTGGGAGGTCTATATAAGCAGAGCTGGTTTAGTGAACCGTCAGATCCGCTAGCGCTACCGGTCGCCACC
ATGGTGAGCAAGGGCGAGGAGGATAACATGGCCATCATCAAGGAGTTCATGCGCTTCAAGGTGCACATGG
AGGGCTCCGTGAACGGCCACGAGTTCGAGATCGAGGGCGAGGGCGAGGGCCGCCCCTACGAGGGCACCCA
GACCGCCAAGCTGAAGGTGACCAAGGGTGGCCCCCTGCCCTTCGCCTGGGACATCCTGTCCCCTCAGTTC
ATGTACGGCTCCAAGGCCTACGTGAAGCACCCCGCCGACATCCCCGACTACTTGAAGCTGTCCTTCCCCG
AGGGCTTCAAGTGGGAGCGCGTGATGAACTTCGAGGACGGCGGCGTGGTGACCGTGACCCAGGACTCCTC
CCTGCAGGACGGCGAGTTCATCTACAAGGTGAAGCTGCGCGGCACCAACTTCCCCTCCGACGGCCCCGTA
ATGCAGAAGAAGACCATGGGCTGGGAGGCCTCCTCCGAGCGGATGTACCCCGAGGACGGCGCCCTGAAGG
GCGAGATCAAGCAGAGGCTGAAGCTGAAGGACGGCGGCCACTACGACGCTGAGGTCAAGACCACCTACAA
GGCCAAGAAGCCCGTGCAGCTGCCCGGCGCCTACAACGTCAACATCAAGTTGGACATCACCTCCCACAAC
GAGGACTACACCATCGTGGAACAGTACGAACGCGCCGAGGGCCGCCACTCCACCGGCGGCATGGACGAGC
TGTACAAGTCCGGACTCAGATCTCGAAGCGCGGCCGCGGGAGCAGGAGGAGCAGCTCGAGCGGCGCTGGG
AGTGCAGGTGGAAACCATCTCCCCAGGAGACGGGCGCACCTTCCCCAAGCGCGGCCAGACCTGCGTGGTG
CACTACACCGGGATGCTTGAAGATGGAAAGAAATTTGATTCCTCCCGGGACAGAAACAAGCCCTTTAAGT
TTATGCTAGGCAAGCAGGAGGTGATCCGAGGCTGGGAAGAAGGGGTTGCCCAGATGAGTGTGGGTCAGAG
AGCCAAACTGACTATATCTCCAGATTATGCCTATGGTGCCACTGGGCACCCAGGCATCATCCCACCACAT
GCCACTCTCGTCTTCGATGTGGAGCTTCTAAAACTGGAAAGTGCTGGTGGTAGTGCTGGTGGTAGTGCTG
GTGGTAGTGCTGGTGGTAGTGCTGGTGGTCCGCGAGCTCAAGCTTCGAATTCTGCAGTCGACGGTACCGC
GATGGCGTCCTCCTCGGTCCCACCAGCCACGGTATCGGCGGCGACAGCAGGCCCCGGCCCAGGTTTCGGC
TTCGCCTCCAAGACCAAGAAGAAGCATTTCGTGCAGCAGAAGGTGAAGGTGTTCCGGGCGGCCGACCCGC
TGGTGGGTGTGTTCCTGTGGGGCGTAGCCCACTCGATCAATGAGCTCAGCCAGGTGCCTCCCCCGGTGAT
GCTGCTGCCAGATGACTTTAAGGCCAGCTCCAAGATCAAGGTCAACAATCACCTTTTCCACAGGGAAAAT
CTGCCCAGTCATTTCAAGTTCAAGGAGTATTGTCCCCAGGTCTTCAGGAACCTCCGTGATCGATTTGGCA
TTGATGACCAAGATTACTTGGTGTCCCTTACCCGAAACCCCCCCAGCGAAAGTGAAGGCAGTGATGGTCG
CTTCCTTATCTCCTACGATCGGACTCTGGTCATCAAAGAAGTATCCAGTGAGGACATTGCTGACATGCAT
AGCAACCTCTCCAACTATCACCAGTACATTGTGAAGTGCCATGGCAACACGCTTCTGCCCCAGTTCCTGG
GGATGTACCGAGTCAGTGTGGACAACGAAGACAGCTACATGCTTGTGATGCGCAATATGTTTAGCCACCG
TCTTCCTGTGCACAGGAAGTATGACCTCAAGGGTTCCCTAGTGTCCCGGGAAGCCAGCGATAAGGAAAAG
GTTAAAGAATTGCCCACCCTTAAGGATATGGACTTTCTCAACAAGAACCAGAAAGTATATATTGGTGAAG
AGGAGAAGAAAATATTTCTGGAGAAGCTGAAGAGAGATGTGGAGTTTCTAGTGCAGCTGAAGATCATGGA
CTACAGCCTTCTGCTAGGCATCCACGACATCATTCGGGGCTCTGAACCAGAGGAGGAAGCGCCCGTGCGG
GAGGATGAGTCAGAGGTGGATGGGGACTGCAGCCTGACTGGACCTCCTGCTCTGGTGGGCTCCTATGGCA
CCTCCCCAGAGGGTATCGGAGGCTACATCCATTCCCATCGGCCCCTGGGCCCAGGAGAGTTTGAGTCCTT
CATTGATGTCTATGCCATCCGGAGTGCTGAAGGAGCCCCCCAGAAGGAGGTCTACTTCATGGGCCTCATT
GATATCCTTACACAGTATGATGCCAAGAAGAAAGCAGCTCATGCAGCCAAAACTGTCAAGCATGGGGCTG
GGGCAGAGATCTCTACTGTCCATCCGGAGCAGTATGCTAAGCGATTCCTGGATTTTATTACCAACATCTT
TGCCTAACGGGATCCACCGGATCTAGATAACTGATCATAATCAGCCATACCACATTTGTAGAGGTTTTAC
TTGCTTTAAAAAACCTCCCACACCTCCCCCTGAACCTGAAACATAAAATGAATGCAATTGTTGTTGTTAA
CTTGTTTATTGCAGCTTATAATGGTTACAAATAAAGCAATAGCATCACAAATTTCACAAATAAAGCATTT
TTTTCACTGCATTCTAGTTGTGGTTTGTCCAAACTCATCAATGTATCTTAACGCGTAAATTGTAAGCGTT
AATATTTTGTTAAAATTCGCGTTAAATTTTTGTTAAATCAGCTCATTTTTTAACCAATAGGCCGAAATCG
GCAAAATCCCTTATAAATCAAAAGAATAGACCGAGATAGGGT
[37 nt withheld, positions 5713-5749]
AAAGAACGTGGACTCCAACGTCAAAGG
[49 nt withheld, positions 5777-5825]
T
[91 nt withheld, positions 5827-5917]
G
[124 nt withheld, positions 5919-6042]
CAGGTGGCACTTTTCGGGGAAATGTGCGCGGAACCCCTATTTGTTTATTTTTCTAAATACATTCAAATAT
GTATCCGCTCATGAGACAATAACCCTGATAAATGCTTCAATAATATTGAAAAAGGAAGAGTCCTGAGGCG
GAAAGAACCAGCTGTGGAATGTGTGTCAGTTAGGGTGTGGAAAGTCCCCAGGCTCCCCAGCAGGCAGAAG
TATGCAAAGCATGCATCTCAATTAGTCAGCAACCAGGTGTGGAAAGTCCCCAGGCTCCCCAGCAGGCAGA
AGTATGCAAAGCATGCATCTCAATTAGTCAGCAACCATAGTCCCGCCCCTAACTCCGCCCATCCCGCCCC
TAACTCCGCCCAGTTCCGCCC
